>Addgene plasmid #115527 | pCHCS163.2-2.2 | depositor full sequence | sequence record 217865 | pCHCS163.2-2.2 sequence 14001 bps
TATCTAAAAATTGCCTTATGATCCGTCTCTCCGGTTACAGCCTGTGTAACTGATTAATCCTGCCTTTCTA
ATCACCATTCTAATGTTTTAATTAAGGGATTTTGTCTTCATTAACGGCTTTCGCTCATAAAAATGTTATG
ACGTTTTGCCCGCAGGCGGGAAACCATCCACTTCACGAGACTGATCTCCTCTGCCGGAACACCGGGCATC
TCCAACTTATAAGTTGGAGAAATAAGAGAATTTCAGATTGAGAGAATGAAAAAAAAAAAAAAAAAAAAGG
CAGAGGAGAGCATAGAAATGGGGTTCACTTTTTGGTAAAGCTATAGCATGCCTATCACATATAAATAGAG
TGCCAGTAGCGACTTTTTTCACACTCGAAATACTCTTACTACTGCTCTCTTGTTGTTTTTATCACTTCTT
GTTTCTTCTTGGTAAATAGAATATCAAGCTACAAAAAGCATACAATCAACTATCAACTATTAACTATATC
GTAATACACAATGGGCTTGAGTGAACAGGATGTTGAATTCAAAACCTTGGATGGAACTGTTCTTAGAGGT
ACACTATATCCTACAAGTAATAGAGGTCCCGCCATAGTTATGTCGCCAGGATTCAATTGCGTCAAGGAAA
TGCTTGGCCTGCCTGATGCTGCAGCTCGTTTTCAATCGGCAGGCTACACCGTGCTTCTTTACGATCCAAG
AACCACGGGTCTTTCAGGCGGCGAGCCTAGAAATGACATCGACCCAATCGCGCAGGTCGGCGACTACTCT
GACGCCATCAGCTACATCAGCACGCTTTCCTCTGTGAATCCTTCAGAGGTCTTTATATGGGGCATGTCCT
TCTCGGCGGCGGTGGGCCTTTGTGTTGCCGCCCTTGACCCAAGAGCCAAGGGTATCATCGCAGTGTGCCC
ATTGACAGACTTCACATACACGGAGGAAAAGCTTCCCATGGTGCTGAAAAAGTGCGCCCAGGACAGAGCT
AGCCAGGTCGCCGGAAACGATCCATTTTATTTGCCCATGCTGGACGCTCAGGGCAGAAACCCTGCGGGCT
TTGGCGTCGGCGTGGATAGCGAGCAATACTCGAAGATTGTCGAGGCTGGAAAAGAGATCGCCCCCAGACA
TGTGAACAGAACGACTGTGCAGACCTACTATAGAATGGTTTTGTGGCAGCCATTCGGTTTGTGGAGGATG
ATCAAAAATCTTCCAGTGTTATTCGTTGTGCCAGAGCTGGACAGATTGAGCCCTGCAGAAAGACAATTGG
GTCATTGGGACTCCTTAGTCTGCCCAAAAAGAAAGGTCTTGGTGCCAGGCGTGGGACATATGGAGATAAT
GGAAGGCGACCACGTGGATGAGATAATGACTGACATGGAGAAATTCCTGAGAGATGTCTTGGAGGGTTCA
GTACCATAGGCGGATCTCTTATGTCTTTACGATTTATAGTTTTCATTATCAAGTATGCCTATATTAGTAT
ATAGCATCTTTAGATGACAGTGTTCGAAGTTTCACGAATAAAAGATAATATTCTACTTTTTGCTCCCACC
GCGTTTGCTAGCACGAGTGAACACCATCCCTCGCCTGTGAGTTGTACCCATTCCTCTAAACTGTAGACAT
GGTAGCTTCAGCAGTGTTCGTTATGTACGGCATCCTCCAACAAACAGTCGGTTATAGTTTGTCCTGCTCC
TCTGAATCGTCTCCCTCGATATTTCTCATTTTCCTTCGCATGCCAGCATTGAAATGATCGAAGTTCAATG
ATGAAACGGTAATTCTTCTGTCATTTACTCATCTCATCTCATCAAGTTATATAATTCTATACGGATGTAA
TTTTTCACTTTTCGTCTTGACGTCCACCCTATAATTTCAATTATTGAACCCTCACGATCCAGTTCTCCAG
TGACACAGCCTTTATCTGGTCAAACCTTTCTTTCTAATCACCTATGCTGATGCTTAATTAAGGGATTTTT
GTCTCCATCAACGGCATGCGCCCAAAAATGACGTTTTTTTTAACCCATAGACACGAAACTACCCATTTTC
CACCGGCCTGACCTACCACCGGAACAACGGCCATCTCCAACTTGCAAGTTGGGGAAATTAAGAGCATCGC
AGGTTTAATGGAAGAAAAAAAAAAGGTACAGCACAGCGCAAATGGAGTTAGTTCCCTTATGTCACACACT
CACACACAGTCGGTCAGATCAAGCATACTGGGTGCGTATAAATAGAGTGGCCATTGCCACCCTGTTTATC
TCAAAATCTGTCTTGTTAGTGGTCTTCTCCCTTTTTCAGGTTACAATTCTCTTGTTTCTACTTAGTATAT
AAGTATATCAAGCTATATTAAGCATACTATCAACTGTCAACTCTATCCTCAAAATACAATACAAAATGTT
GGCCAAGCAGATCCTTTCCAACTTGCACTTGAGTGAAGCGTTGTATTCAGTGGTGCTAGTGCTGCTAGCC
GGTACCTGCGTCTTGTATACGGCGGTTCTAGCGATCTACAGATTGTACTTTAGCCCACTGGCTCCTTTTC
CTGGACCTAAGTTGGCAGCTGTCACCGCGTGGTACGAGACATACTTTGAGTTGGTGAAGAATGGAGGTGG
TCATTTCACATTCGAGATCATGAGAATGCATGAGAAGTACGGACCCATCGTGAGAATCAGCCCAAAAGAG
CTTCATATTGCCGACAGTGAATTCTATGATACGATTTACACATCAACGCAAGGCTTCGACAAATCTGCAC
ACGTTCAGGATAGATTCGGAGCGCCAGAGGCCGCGTTTTCAACTCCTGATCATGAAGTCCACAAGAGACG
TCGTGCTGCTATCTCCCCATTCTTTGCTAAAAGACGTATCCATGAGCAAGCGCCCATGATCCAAGGCCAC
GTCAACAAGATCGTCAGAAGACTTCATCACGAATATGCTGGAAAAGGAAAGATTTTGAATTTGAATGACC
TTTATTCGAGCTATGTGTCAGATGTAATAATGAGCTACGCATTCAATCGTTCGTACGGTTTTTTGGACGA
GCCAGACTTTGTCTCGTCTTTCACATCATCCATTCAAGGATTGAAAGACTTCGTACATTACGCGCAGCAG
CTTCCCTGGTTGCCAAAGATCATTGACAGATTGCCTGACAGACTTGTCGGCTACATCCAACCCAGCATGA
AAGCCATCCTACACTTCCAAAACTCGATGAGGAATCAGGTGAAGGAGGTGAGAGAAAACTTGCACTCTGA
CAAGGCCGAAGCCCAGGAAGGTACCATCTTCTTCAGCATCATCAGATCCGAACTACCACCCGAAGATTTG
ACGATCCCCCGTTTGAAGGATGAGGCGATGAGCGTTGTCGGCGCCGGCATCGAGACGACCAAGATGGCTT
TGGCAGTTCTGTGCTTTCACATCATCAACACCCCCAGCGTGTTGGAACGTCTGCAGAATGAGCTACAAGA
TGCCATTCCCGATCCATCAAACCCCCCACCACTGTCTGTTTTGGAGAAACTGCCATATCTATATGCGTGT
CTGCAGGAGGGCATTCGTCTGTCTTACGGTGCGATAGCACGTTCGCAAAGAATTTCAAGGCACAACCCCA
TCAAGTACAACGATTGGGTTATCCCACCTGGTGTTATGGTGTCGCTAGATACATACCACATGCACCACGA
CGAGGCCGTCTTCCCACAAAGTCACGAATACAGGCCAGAGAGATGGCTTGGTAATCCCAGAGGCCCCGAC
GGCGAGAAGGCTCTTACAAAGTATTTGACTGCGTTTGGAAGAGGTACAAGGATGTGTGTGGGATTCAACC
TGGCCTATGCTGAGATGACGCTTGTACTTGCGGCACTGTTCAGAAGCTTCACCTTTGAGTTGTTTGAGAC
GGACAAAGGTGACGTGGAGATTTTTAGGGATATGATAGGCTTGGAGGTTAAGCCAGGTAGTAAGGGTGTC
AGGGTCAAAGTGAGTGGTAAAGGTGAAGTTCAGCCTTAAACAAATCGCTCTTAAATATATACCTAAAGAA
CATTAAAGCTATATTATAAGCAAAGATACGTAAATTTTGCTTATATTATTATACACATATCATATTTCTA
TATTTTTAAGATTTGGTTATATAATGTACGTAATGCAAAGGAAATAAATTTTATACATTATTGAACAGCG
TCCAAGTAACTACATTATGTGCACTAATAGTTTAGCGTCGTGAAGACTTTATTGTGTCGCGAAAAGTAAA
AATTTTAAAAATTAGAGCACCTTGAACTTGCGAAAAAGGTTCTCATCAACTGTTTAAAAGGAGGATATCA
GGTCCTATTTCTGACAAACAATATACAAATTTAGTTTCAAAGATGAATCAGTGCGCGAAGGACATAACTC
ATTCAATTCAATTCATCATTTTTTTTTTATTCTTTTTTTTGATTTCGGTTTCTTTGAAATTTTTTTGATT
CGGTAATCTCCGAACAGAAGGAAGAACGAAGGAAGGAGCACAGACTTAGATTGGTATATATACGCATATG
TAGTGTTGAAGAAACATGAAATTGCCCAGTATTCTTAACCCAACTGCACAGAACAAAAACCTGCAGGAAA
CGAAGATAAATCATGTCGAAAGCTACATATAAGGAACGTGCTGCTACTCATCCTAGTCCTGTTGCTGCCA
AGCTATTTAATATCATGCACGAAAAGCAAACAAACTTGTGTGCTTCATTGGATGTTCGTACCACCAAGGA
ATTACTGGAGTTAGTTGAAGCATTAGGTCCCAAAATTTGTTTACTAAAAACACATGTGGATATCTTGACT
GATTTTTCCATGGAGGGCACAGTTAAGCCGCTAAAGGCATTATCCGCCAAGTACAATTTTTTACTCTTCG
AAGACAGAAAATTTGCTGACATTGGTAATACAGTCAAATTGCAGTACTCTGCGGGTGTATACAGAATAGC
AGAATGGGCAGACATTACGAATGCACACGGTGTGGTGGGCCCAGGTATTGTTAGCGGTTTGAAGCAGGCG
GCAGAAGAAGTAACAAAGGAACCTAGAGGCCTTTTGATGTTAGCAGAATTGTCATGCAAGGGCTCCCTAT
CTACTGGAGAATATACTAAGGGTACTGTTGACATTGCGAAGAGCGACAAAGATTTTGTTATCGGCTTTAT
TGCTCAAAGAGACATGGGTGGAAGAGATGAAGGTTACGATTGGTTGATTATGACACCCGGTGTGGGTTTA
GATGACAAGGGAGACGCATTGGGTCAACAGTATAGAACCGTGGATGATGTGGTCTCTACAGGATCTGACA
TTATTATTGTTGGAAGAGGACTATTTGCAAAGGGAAGGGATGCTAAGGTAGAGGGTGAACGTTACAGAAA
AGCAGGCTGGGAAGCATATTTGAGAAGATGCGGCCAGCAAAACTAAAAAACTGTATTATAAGTAAATGCA
TGTATACTAAACTCACAAATTAGAGCTTCAATTTAATTATATCAGTTATTACCCTATGCGGTGTGAAATA
CCGCACAGATGCGTAAGGAGAAAATACCGCATCAGGATAGGAAAAAACCGAGCTTCCTTTCATCCGGCGC
GGCTGTGTTCTACATATCACTGAAGCTCCGGGTATTTTAAGTTATACAAGGGAAAGATGCCGGCTAGACT
AGCAAGTTTTAGGCTGCTTAACATTATGGATAGGCGGATAAAGGGCCCAAACAGGATTGTAAAGCTTAGA
CGCTTCTGGTTGGACAATGGTACGTTTGTGTATTAAGTAAGGCTTGGCTGGGGATAGCAACATTGGGCAG
AGTATAGAAGACCACAAAAAAAAGGTATATAAGGGCAGAGAAGTCTTTGTAATGTGTGTAACTTCTCTTC
CATGTGTAATCAGTATTTCTACTTACTTCTTAAATATACAGAAGTAAGACAGATAACCAACAGCCTTTCC
CAGATATACATATATATCTTTATTTCAGCTTAAACAATAATTATATTTGTTTAACTCAAAAATAAAAAAA
AAAAACCAAACTCACGCAACTAATTATTCCATAATAAAATAACAACATGGACACGTTGAAGAGATTGTGG
CCTCAGTTGCGGCCCAGCCCCAGAGCCCCATTGACCGAGGCCAACCTGCCATCGCAAGCGGGCAGAGTCG
TGTTGGTCACGGGCGCCACCGCCGGCGTCGGATACGAGCTGTCGAGAATCTTGTACAACGCGGGCGCCAG
AGTCTACATGGCCGCGAGATCGCCCGCCAAAGCCGACCAGGCCATGGCCAGAATCAGAAGCGCCCACCCC
GCGCCCAAGGTGCCCGGCGGCGCCCTGGTCTTCTTGCACTTGGACTACGCCGACCTGGCCACCGTCAAGC
CATGCGCGTTGGCGTTCCTGTCCAAGGAGCCAAGACTGCACGTCCTGTTCAACAATGCCGGCATGGCCTC
CGCCCCACCCGAAGCGAGATCGAGCGCCGGCTTGGAGCTGCACATGCAGGTCAACTGCGTGGGCGGCTTT
TTGCTGACCAAGTTGTTGACGCCTGCGTTGGAGGCTGCTGCCAAAGACGACGACGCACCCCCAGCCGCCG
TGAGAGTCGTCTTCAGCAGCAGCATGTTGGTCGACGCCAAGGCCCCCGCCGACGGCGTCCCACCCGACGA
GTTGGACAACCCCTCGTTGGACGGCGACAGAAACTACGCCATCAGCAAGGCCGCCAACTGGTTCTTGGCC
GTGCAGTTCGCCCAGAGATTGGGTCCCCAGGGCGTCGTGGTCTTGACCCAGAACCCAGGCAACCTGAGAA
CCGCCATCTTCGACGAGGTGCCCAAGGCCATTGTCTGGGCGAGCTACCCAGTGCTGTTCAAGTCGATTGA
CGGCGCCCACACGTCGCTGTGGTCGGGCTTCTCGAGCGACGTCACCCTGGCAGATAGCGGCAGATACGTC
GTGCCCTGGGGCAAGTGGCATCCAAACCACCGTCCAGAGCAGCTGTTGGCCATCAAGGACAAAAGCGAGG
GCGGCAAGGGCTACGCCCAACATCTATTTGAGTGGTGCGACGCGAAGACCAAGGCGTTCCAGTAGAGTGC
TTTTAACTAAGAATTATTAGTCTTTTCTGCTTATTTTTTCATCATAGTTTAGAACACTTTATATTAACGA
ATAGTTTATGAATCTATTTAGGTTTAAAAATTGATACAGTTTTATAAGTTACTTTTTCAAAGACTCGTGC
TGTCTATTGCATAATGCACTGGAAGGGGAAAAAAAAGGTGCACACGCGTGGCTTTTTCTTGAATTTGCAG
TTTGAAAAATAACTACATGGATGATAAGAAAACATGGAGTACAGTCACTTTGAGAACCTTCAATCAGCTG
GTAACGTCTTCGTTAATTGGATACTCAAAAAAGATGGATAGCATGAATCACAAGATGGAAGGAAATGCGG
GCCACGACCACAGTGATATGCATATGGGAGATGGAGATGATACCTCCATTGGGCCGATGAAGTTAGTCGA
CGGATAGAAGCGGTTGTCCCCTTTCCCGGCGAGCCGGCAGTCGGGCCGAGGTTCGGATAAATTTTGTATT
GTGTTTTGATTCTGTCATGAGTATTACTTATGTTCTCTTTAGGTAACCCCAGGTTAATCAATCACAGTTT
CATACCGGCTAGTATTCAAATTATGACTTTTCTTCTGCAGTGTCAGCCTTACGACGATTATCTATGAGCT
TTGAATATAGTTTGCCGTGATTCGTATCTTTAATTGGATAATAAAATGCGAAGGATCGATGACCCTTATT
ATTATTTTTCTACACTGGCTACCGATTTAACTCATCTTCTTGAAAGTATATAAGTAACAGTAAAATATAC
CGTACTTCTGCTAATGTTATTTGTCCCTTATTTTTCTTTTCTTGTCTTATGCTATAGTACCTAAGAATAA
CGACTATTGTTTTGAACTAAACAAAGTAGTAAAAGCACATAAAAGAATTAAGAAAATGCAACCTGCTTCA
TTGTTGCTTGCCCTGGCTGCTGCCGCTGCTGCGTCGCCAACCTACGGCTCGTTCCCCGTCAGAGGACAGA
CGTGTAGAAAGTTGCCCCAGGACAAGGACTGGCCATCGCCACAGATCTGGAACGTCCTGAACGCGACCGT
GGGAGGACGTCTGATTGCCACAACACCCCTAGCATCTCCCTGCCACGACCCCAACTATGATGCCGCAAAG
TGTGACGCTTTGAGAGCGGGCTGGGTGTACCCACAGACGCATTTCGATTCCTCCACCTCCATTGTTGCTC
CATACTTCCAGAATCAGAGCTGCGACCCATTTACGTCTAGAGCAAGCACTTGCAAGGTTGGAACGTACCC
CAGCTACGCCATCAAGGTCACCAAGGCCTCGGATGCCATAGCAGGCATGCTTTTCGCACAATTGAACAAT
GTGCGTCTGGTCATCAAGAACACCGGTCACGACTTGTTGGGCCGTTCTACTGGTACCGGAGGTCTTTCGC
TGTGGACGCACTACTTGAAGGACATCACCATCAGTGATTACAAGTCGTCTTCTTACACCGGCAAGGCTAT
GAAGATGGGTGCTGGTGTCCAAGCCTACGAAGCCTACGAGGCCGCTCACAAGCAGAGCCTGAGAGTTGTG
GGTGGTACTTGCCCAACTGTTGGTTTGGCCGGTGGCTACACCCAGGGTGGTGGCCACTCGATGCTTTCTA
CCGTCCACGGTCTTGGAGCTGACCAGGTCCTGGAATGGGAGGTTGTCACCGCCAACGGCAGCCTGTTGAC
CGCCACCCCCGACAAGAACAGCGATCTGTACTGGGCCCTGTCCGGTGGCGGCGGCGGTACCTACGGCCTT
GTCTTGAGCATGACGGTCAAGGCACACGCCGACACCAAGGTCACCGGCGCCATGTTGACCATCATCCAAC
AGGGCGCCGAGGACGCCTTCTGGAAGGGCATCACGTTGTTCCACGCCTCCATGACCTCGTACACGGACGC
CGGCGCGGCCTTTGGCTATTACTTGGGCCAGGGCATCATGGCCATCCAACCCGTCACCTTCCCAGGCAAG
TCCAAGGCCGAGGTCGAGGCGTTGATGTTGGACCTGACCAAGAGGTTGGATGCCGCCGGTACTGTGTACT
CGTTGACCGTCACCGAGTTCAGCAACTACTACGACTTCTTCAACAACTACTACGGCCCACTTCCCTACGG
CGTCTACACCTCGGCCCAGGTCCAGGGTGGACGTCTGGTCCCAAGAACAGTCGTCGCCACCGCCGCCTCC
AACCAGGCCTTCACCGACGCCTTGAAGGCCATCGTCCAGGACCAGGACTTCCACGTCGTCGGCGTCGGCT
TGGACGTCAGCAAGACAGCAACCGCTTCCAACGCCGTGCACCCCAAGTGGAGATCGACCGCCATCACCAT
CGTCGTCGCCGCCAACTGGGACTACACGCAGCCATTTGCGACCAACGCCGCCAACGAAACCTTGATCACC
GACAAGTACGACCCATTGTTGACGGCCGTCACGGGCGCCGACAGCGGCGCCTACGTCAACGAGGGCGACT
TCCAGCAGCCCGCGTTCCAGGACAACTTTTTCGGTGCAAACTACGCCAAGCTGAGATCCATCAAGAAGAA
GTACGACCCCAACAGCTTGTTCTACGCGACCAAGCTGGTGGGCTCGGAAGACTGGGCTGTGCAGGCTGAT
GGCAGGCTTTGCAAGGCCTGAGGAGATTGATAAGACTTTTCTAGTTGCATATCTTTTATATTTAAATCTT
ATCTATTAGTTAATTTTTTGTAATTTATCCTTATATATAGTCTGGTTATTCTAAAATATCATTTCAGTAT
CTAAAAATTCCCCTCTTTTTTCAGTTATATCTTAACAGGCGACAGTCCAAATGTTGATTTATCCCAGTCC
GATTCATCAGGGTTGTGAAGCATTTTGTCAATGGTCGAAATCACATCAGTAATAGTGCCTCTTACTTGCC
TCATAGAATTTCTTTCTCTTAACGTCACCGTTTGGTCTTTTATAGTTTCGAAATCTATGGTGATACCAAA
TGGTGTTCCCAATTCATCGTTACGGGCGTATTTTTTACCAATTGAAGTATTGGAATCGTCAATTTTAAAG
TATATCTCTCTTTTACGTAAAGCCTGCGAGATCCTCTTAAGTATAGCGGGGAAGCCATCGTTATTCGATA
TTGTCGTAACAAATACTTTGATCGGCGCTATGCGGCCGCCACCGCGGTGGAGCTCCAGCTTTTGTTCCCT
TTAGTGAGGGTTAATTGCGCGCTTGGCGAGACTCAAACAAGATATATTTTGCCCGCCTTACAGACGAAAC
TAGTTGGAGGTTATGGAGCATACTATCACGTGGGCGGCCACTGGTGAGTTACTACACCCCAGGGGCAACG
TTGATGCTCCTAAAAAACTCTGGCTGGACGCAAGCCGTAACACCCGTGTCACTTCATAATCGTTTGCAAT
TCAGGGCTTGATCTACACATTACCCTGTTATCCCTATTAATTAATACGGTTATCCACAGAATCAGGGGAT
AACGCAGGAAAGAACATGTGAGCAAAAGGCCAGCAAAAGGCCAGGAACCGTAAAAAGGCCGCGTTGCTGG
CGTTTTTCCATAGGCTCCGCCCCCCTGACGAGCATCACAAAAATCGACGCTCAAGTCAGAGGTGGCGAAA
CCCGACAGGACTATAAAGATACCAGGCGTTTCCCCCTGGAAGCTCCCTCGTGCGCTCTCCTGTTCCGACC
CTGCCGCTTACCGGATACCTGTCCGCCTTTCTCCCTTCGGGAAGCGTGGCGCTTTCTCATAGCTCACGCT
GTAGGTATCTCAGTTCGGTGTAGGTCGTTCGCTCCAAGCTGGGCTGTGTGCACGAACCCCCCGTTCAGCC
CGACCGCTGCGCCTTATCCGGTAACTATCGTCTTGAGTCCAACCCGGTAAGACACGACTTATCGCCACTG
GCAGCAGCCACTGGTAACAGGATTAGCAGAGCGAGGTATGTAGGCGGTGCTACAGAGTTCTTGAAGTGGT
GGCCTAACTACGGCTACACTAGAAGGACAGTATTTGGTATCTGCGCTCTGCTGAAGCCAGTTACCTTCGG
AAAAAGAGTTGGTAGCTCTTGATCCGGCAAACAAACCACCGCTGGTAGCGGTGGTTTTTTTGTTTGCAAG
CAGCAGATTACGCGCAGAAAAAAAGGATCTCAAGAAGATCCTTTGATCTTTTCTACGGGGTCTGACGCTC
AGTGGAACGAAAACTCACGTTAAGGGATTTTGGTCATGAGATTATCAAAAAGGATCTTCACCTAGATCCT
TTTAAATTAAAAATGAAGTTTTAAATCAATCTAAAGTATATATGAGTAAACTTGGTCTGACAGTTACCAA
TGCTTAATCAGTGAGGCACCTATCTCAGCGATCTGTCTATTTCGTTCATCCATAGTTGCCTGACTCCCCG
TCGTGTAGATAACTACGATACGGGAGGGCTTACCATCTGGCCCCAGTGCTGCAATGATACCGCGAGACCC
ACGCTCACCGGCTCCAGATTTATCAGCAATAAACCAGCCAGCCGGAAGGGCCGAGCGCAGAAGTGGTCCT
GCAACTTTATCCGCCTCCATCCAGTCTATTAATTGTTGCCGGGAAGCTAGAGTAAGTAGTTCGCCAGTTA
ATAGTTTGCGCAACGTTGTTGCCATTGCTACAGGCATCGTGGTGTCACGCTCGTCGTTTGGTATGGCTTC
ATTCAGCTCCGGTTCCCAACGATCAAGGCGAGTTACATGATCCCCCATGTTGTGCAAAAAAGCGGTTAGC
TCCTTCGGTCCTCCGATCGTTGTCAGAAGTAAGTTGGCCGCAGTGTTATCACTCATGGTTATGGCAGCAC
TGCATAATTCTCTTACTGTCATGCCATCCGTAAGATGCTTTTCTGTGACTGGTGAGTACTCAACCAAGTC
ATTCTGAGAATAGTGTATGCGGCGACCGAGTTGCTCTTGCCCGGCGTCAATACGGGATAATACCGCGCCA
CATAGCAGAACTTTAAAAGTGCTCATCATTGGAAAACGTTCTTCGGGGCGAAAACTCTCAAGGATCTTAC
CGCTGTTGAGATCCAGTTCGATGTAACCCACTCGTGCACCCAACTGATCTTCAGCATCTTTTACTTTCAC
CAGCGTTTCTGGGTGAGCAAAAACAGGAAGGCAAAATGCCGCAAAAAAGGGAATAAGGGCGACACGGAAA
TGTTGAATACTCATACTCTTCCTTTTTCAATATTATTGAAGCATTTATCAGGGTTATTGTCTCATGAGCG
GATACATATTTGAATGTATTTAGAAAAATAAACAAATAGGGGTTCCGCGCACATTTCCCCGAAAAGTGCC
ACCTGAACGAAGCATCTGTGCTTCATTTTGTAGAACAAAAATGCAACGCGAGAGCGCTAATTTTTCAAAC
AAAGAATCTGAGCTGCATTTTTACAGAACAGAAATGCAACGCGAAAGCGCTATTTTACCAACGAAGAATC
TGTGCTTCATTTTTGTAAAACAAAAATGCAACGCGAGAGCGCTAATTTTTCAAACAAAGAATCTGAGCTG
CATTTTTACAGAACAGAAATGCAACGCGAGAGCGCTATTTTACCAACAAAGAATCTATACTTCTTTTTTG
TTCTACAAAAATGCATCCCGAGAGCGCTATTTTTCTAACAAAGCATCTTAGATTACTTTTTTTCTCCTTT
GTGCGCTCTATAATGCAGTCTCTTGATAACTTTTTGCACTGTAGGTCCGTTAAGGTTAGAAGAAGGCTAC
TTTGGTGTCTATTTTCTCTTCCATAAAAAAAGCCTGACTCCACTTCCCGCGTTTACTGATTACTAGCGAA
GCTGCGGGTGCATTTTTTCAAGATAAAGGCATCCCCGATTATATTCTATACCGATGTGGATTGCGCATAC
TTTGTGAACAGAAAGTGATAGCGTTGATGATTCTTCATTGGTCAGAAAATTATGAACGGTTTCTTCTATT
TTGTCTCTATATACTACGTATAGGAAATGTTTACATTTTCGTATTGTTTTCGATTCACTCTATGAATAGT
TCTTACTACAATTTTTTTGTCTAAAGAGTAATACTAGAGATAAACATAAAAAATGTAGAGGTCGAGTTTA
GATGCAAGTTCAAGGAGCGAAAGGTGGATGGGTAGGTTATATAGGGATATAGCACAGAGATATATAGCAA
AGAGATACTTTTGAGCAATGTTTGTGGAAGCGGTATTCGCAATATTTTAGTAGCTCGTTACAGTCCGGTG
CGTTTTTGGTTTTTTGAAAGTGCGTCTTCAGAGCGCTTTTGGTTTTCAAAAGCGCTCTGAAGTTCCTATA
CTTTCTAGAGAATAGGAACTTCGGAATAGGAACTTCAAAGCGTTTCCGAAAACGAGCGCTTCCGAAAATG
CAACGCGAGCTGCGCACATACAGCTCACTGTTCACGTCGCACCTATATCTGCGTGTTGCCTGTATATATA
TATACATGAGAAGAACGGCATAGTGCGTGTTTATGCTTAAATGCGTACTTATATGCGTCTATTTATGTAG
GATGAAAGGTAGTCTAGTACCTCCTGTGATATTATCCCATTCCATGCGGGGTATCGTATGCTTCCTTCAG
CACTACCCTTTAGCTGTTCTATATGCTGCCACTCCTCAATTGGATTAGTCTCATCCTTCAATGCTATCAT
TTCCTTTGATATTGGATCATACTAAGAAACCATTATTATCATGACATTAACCTATAAAAATAGGCGTATC
ACGAGGCCCTTTCGTCTCGCGCGTTTCGGTGATGACGGTGAAAACCTCGGCGCGCCATTACCCTGTTATC
CCTAATATACAACGCAAAGAAGCTGGAAAATTGGCGAGGGAATCCTGTTTCTGTCTATCCAAGAATGGGC
ATGAGGTGGCAACCGTCGTGCTAGCGTACAGGGTGCACTTTGTAACCATTTGGGACACCGGACACTCGCT
GTTTTCGAAATTACCCTTTAAGCGCGGGTATTGAACCAGGCTTATGCCCAAGATCGTAGCAAGCATTTAA
ATGACGGTATCGATAAGCTTGATATCGAATTCCTGCAGCCCGGGGGATCCACTAGTTCTAGAGTTAATTA
A
Features (pLannotate 1.2.2; 15 found; start..end, strand, type, name):
   1410..1709    +  terminator     ADH2 terminator: transcription terminator for the S. cerevisiae alcohol dehydrogenase 2 (ADH2) gene
   4347..4562    +  promoter       URA3 promoter: S. cerevisiae URA3
   4563..5366    +  CDS            URA3: orotidine-5'-phosphate decarboxylase, required for uracil biosynthesis; S. cerevisiae URA3; yeast auxotrophic marker, counterselectable with 5-fluoroorotic acid (5-FOA)
   5445..5496    +  misc_feature   bom (fragment): basis of mobility region from pBR322
   7227..7394    +  CDS            CTR2 (fragment): CTR2_YEAST - Experimental evidence at protein level: Swiss-Prot protein existence level 1. Provides bioavailable copper via mobilization of vacuolar copper stores and export to the cytoplasm. From Saccharomyces cerevisiae (strain ATCC 204508 / S288c) (Baker's yeast).
   8580..8753    +  CDS            FGND_ASPFU (fragment): Experimental evidence at transcript level: Swiss-Prot protein existence level 2. FAD-linked oxidoreductase; part of the gene cluster that mediates the biosynthesis of fumigermin that inhibits germination of spores of the inducing S.rapamycinicus, and thus helps the fungus to defend resources in the shared habitat against a bacterial competitor (PubMed:32083553). The partially reducing polyketide synthase fngA alone is sufficient for the production of fumigermin (PubMed:32083553). FgnA catalyzes the condensation of 3 malonyl-CoA units to an acetyl-CoA starter, and 3 methylations to yield fumige
   9758..10114   -  CDS            GRS2 (fragment): SYG2_YEAST - Experimental evidence at protein level: Swiss-Prot protein existence level 1. Catalyzes the ATP-dependent ligation of glycine to the 3'-end of its cognate tRNA, via the formation of an aminoacyl-adenylate intermediate (Gly-AMP) (PubMed:23816885). Also produces diadenosine tetraphosphate (Ap4A), a universal pleiotropic signaling molecule needed for cell regulation pathways, by direct condensation of 2 ATPs. Thereby, may play a special role in Ap4A homeostasis (By similarity). From Saccharomyces cerevisiae (strain ATCC 204508 / S288c) (Baker's yeast).
  10112..10135   -  misc_feature   MCS (fragment): pBluescript multiple cloning site
  10148..10166   -  promoter       T3 promoter: promoter for bacteriophage T3 RNA polymerase
  10505..11093   -  rep_origin     ori: high-copy-number ColE1/pMB1/pBR322/pUC origin of replication
  11264..12124   -  CDS            AmpR: β-lactamase; bla; confers resistance to ampicillin, carbenicillin, and related antibiotics
  12125..12229   -  promoter       AmpR promoter: bla
  12256..13598   -  rep_origin     2μ ori: yeast 2μ plasmid origin of replication
  13666..13698   +  CDS            rop (fragment): Rop protein, which maintains plasmids at low copy number; rop
  13933..13993   -  misc_feature   MCS (fragment): pBluescript multiple cloning site
