>Addgene plasmid #115527 | pCHCS163.2-2.2 | addgene full sequence | sequence record 223665 | Addgene NGS Result
ACAATGGGCTTGAGTGAACAGGATGTTGAATTCAAAACCTTGGATGGAACTGTTCTTAGAGGTACACTAT
ATCCTACAAGTAATAGAGGTCCCGCCATAGTTATGTCGCCAGGATTCAATTGCGTCAAGGAAATGCTTGG
CCTGCCTGATGCTGCAGCTCGTTTTCAATCGGCAGGCTACACCGTGCTTCTTTACGATCCAAGAACCACG
GGTCTTTCAGGCGGCGAGCCTAGAAATGACATCGACCCAATCGCGCAGGTCGGCGACTACTCTGACGCCA
TCAGCTACATCAGCACGCTTTCCTCTGTGAATCCTTCAGAGGTCTTTATATGGGGCATGTCCTTCTCGGC
GGCGGTGGGCCTTTGTGTTGCCGCCCTTGACCCAAGAGCCAAGGGTATCATCGCAGTGTGCCCATTGACA
GACTTCACATACACGGAGGAAAAGCTTCCCATGGTGCTGAAAAAGTGCGCCCAGGACAGAGCTAGCCAGG
TCGCCGGAAACGATCCATTTTATTTGCCCATGCTGGACGCTCAGGGCAGAAACCCTGCGGGCTTTGGCGT
CGGCGTGGATAGCGAGCAATACTCGAAGATTGTCGAGGCTGGAAAAGAGATCGCCCCCAGACATGTGAAC
AGAACGACTGTGCAGACCTACTATAGAATGGTTTTGTGGCAGCCATTCGGTTTGTGGAGGATGATCAAAA
ATCTTCCAGTGTTATTCGTTGTGCCAGAGCTGGACAGATTGAGCCCTGCAGAAAGACAATTGGGTCATTG
GGACTCCTTAGTCTGCCCAAAAAGAAAGGTCTTGGTGCCAGGCGTGGGACATATGGAGATAATGGAAGGC
GACCACGTGGATGAGATAATGACTGACATGGAGAAATTCCTGAGAGATGTCTTGGAGGGTTCAGTACCAT
AGGCGGATCTCTTATGTCTTTACGATTTATAGTTTTCATTATCAAGTATGCCTATATTAGTATATAGCAT
CTTTAGATGACAGTGTTCGAAGTTTCACGAATAAAAGATAATATTCTACTTTTTGCTCCCACCGCGTTTG
CTAGCACGAGTGAACACCATCCCTCGCCTGTGAGTTGTACCCATTCCTCTAAACTGTAGACATGGTAGCT
TCAGCAGTGTTCGTTATGTACGGCATCCTCCAACAAACAGTCGGTTATAGTTTGTCCTGCTCCTCTGAAT
CGTCTCCCTCGATATTTCTCATTTTCCTTCGCATGCCAGCATTGAAATGATCGAAGTTCAATGATGAAAC
GGTAATTCTTCTGTCATTTACTCATCTCATCTCATCAAGTTATATAATTCTATACGGATGTAATTTTTCA
CTTTTCGTCTTGACGTCCACCCTATAATTTCAATTATTGAACCCTCAGGATCCAGTTCTCCAGTGACACA
GCCTTTATCTGGTCAAACCTTTCTTTCTAATCACCTATGCTGATGCTTAATTAAGGGATTTTTGTCTCCA
TCAACGGCATGCGCCCAAAAATGACGTTTTTTTTAACCCATAGACACGAAACTACCCATTTTCCACCGGC
CTGACCTACCACCGGAACAACGGCCATCTCCAACTTGCAAGTTGGGGAAATTAAGAGCATCGCAGGTTTA
ATGGAAGAAAAAAAAAAGGTACAGCACAGCGCAAATGGAGTTAGTTCCCTTATGTCACACACTCACACAC
AGTCGGTCAGATCAAGCATACTGGGTGCGTATAAATAGAGTGGCCATTGCCACCCTGTTTATCTCAAAAT
CTGTCTTGTTAGTGGTCTTCTCCCTTTTTCAGGTTACAATTCTCTTGTTTCTACTTAGTATATAAGTATA
TCAAGCTATATTAAGCATACTATCAACTGTCAACTCTATCCTCAAAATACAATACAAAATGTTGGCCAAG
CAGATCCTTTCCAACTTGCACTTGAGTGAAGCGTTGTATTCAGTGGTGCTAGTGCTGCTAGCCGGTACCT
GCGTCTTGTATACGGCGGTTCTAGCGATCTACAGATTGTACTTTAGCCCACTGGCTCCTTTTCCTGGACC
TAAGTTGGCAGCTGTCACCGCGTGGTACGAGACATACTTTGAGTTGGTGAAGAATGGAGGTGGTCATTTC
ACATTCGAGATCATGAGAATGCATGAGAAGTACGGACCCATCGTGAGAATCAGCCCAAAAGAGCTTCATA
TTGCCGACAGTGAATTCTATGATACGATTTACACATCAACGCAAGGCTTCGACAAATCTGCACACGTTCA
GGATAGATTCGGAGCGCCAGAGGCCGCGTTTTCAACTCCTGATCATGAAGTCCACAAGAGACGTCGTGCT
GCTATCTCCCCATTCTTTGCTAAAAGACGTATCCATGAGCAAGCGCCCATGATCCAAGGCCACGTCAACA
AGATCGTCAGAAGACTTCATCACGAATATGCTGGAAAAGGAAAGATTTTGAATTTGAATGACCTTTATTC
GAGCTATGTGTCAGATGTAATAATGAGCTACGCATTCAATCGTTCGTACGGTTTTTTGGACGAGCCAGAC
TTTGTCTCGTCTTTCACATCATCCATTCAAGGATTGAAAGACTTCGTACATTACGCGCAGCAGCTTCCCT
GGTTGCCAAAGATCATTGACAGATTGCCTGACAGACTTGTCGGCTACATCCAACCCAGCATGAAAGCCAT
CCTACACTTCCAAAACTCGATGAGGAATCAGGTGAAGGAGGTGAGAGAAAACTTGCACTCTGACAAGGCC
GAAGCCCAGGAAGGTACCATCTTCTTCAGCATCATCAGATCCGAACTACCACCCGAAGATTTGACGATCC
CCCGTTTGAAGGATGAGGCGATGAGCGTTGTCGGCGCCGGCATCGAGACGACCAAGATGGCTTTGGCAGT
TCTGTGCTTTCACATCATCAACACCCCCAGCGTGTTGGAACGTCTGCAGAATGAGCTACAAGATGCCATT
CCCGATCCATCAAACCCCCCACCACTGTCTGTTTTGGAGAAACTGCCATATCTATATGCGTGTCTGCAGG
AGGGCATTCGTCTGTCTTACGGTGCGATAGCACGTTCGCAAAGAATTTCAAGGCACAACCCCATCAAGTA
CAACGATTGGGTTATCCCACCTGGTGTTATGGTGTCGCTAGATACATACCACATGCACCACGACGAGGCC
GTCTTCCCACAAAGTCACGAATACAGGCCAGAGAGATGGCTTGGTAATCCCAGAGGCCCCGACGGCGAGA
AGGCTCTTACAAAGTATTTGACTGCGTTTGGAAGAGGTACAAGGATGTGTGTGGGATTCAACCTGGCCTA
TGCTGAGATGACGCTTGTACTTGCGGCACTGTTCAGAAGCTTCACCTTTGAGTTGTTTGAGACGGACAAA
GGTGACGTGGAGATTTTTAGGGATATGATAGGCTTGGAGGTTAAGCCAGGTAGTAAGGGTGTCAGGGTCA
AAGTGAGTGGTAAAGGTGAAGTTCAGCCTTAAACAAATCGCTCTTAAATATATACCTAAAGAACATTAAA
GCTATATTATAAGCAAAGATACGTAAATTTTGCTTATATTATTATACACATATCATATTTCTATATTTTT
AAGATTTGGTTATATAATGTACGTAATGCAAAGGAAATAAATTTTATACATTATTGAACAGCGTCCAAGT
AACTACATTATGTGCACTAATAGTTTAGCGTCGTGAAGACTTTATTGTGTCGCGAAAAGTAAAAATTTTA
AAAATTAGAGCACCTTGAACTTGCGAAAAAGGTTCTCATCAACTGTTTAAAAGGAGGATATCAGGTCCTA
TTTCTGACAAACAATATACAAATTTAGTTTCAAAGATGAATCAGTGCGCGAAGGACATAACTCATTCAAT
TCAATTCATCATTTTTTTTTTATTCTTTTTTTTGATTTCGGTTTCCTTGAAATTTTTTTGATTCGGTAAT
CTCCGAACAGAAGGAAGAACGAAGGAAGGAGCACAGACTTAGATTGGTATATATACGCATATGTAGTGTT
GAAGAAACATGAAATTGCCCAGTATTCTTAACCCAACTGCACAGAACAAAAACCTGCAGGAAACGAAGAT
AAATCATGTCGAAAGCTACATATAAGGAACGTGCTGCTACTCATCCTAGTCCTGTTGCTGCCAAGCTATT
TAATATCATGCACGAAAAGCAAACAAACTTGTGTGCTTCATTGGATGTTCGTACCACCAAGGAATTACTG
GAGTTAGTTGAAGCATTAGGTCCCAAAATTTGTTTACTAAAAACACATGTGGATATCTTGACTGATTTTT
CCATGGAGGGCACAGTTAAGCCGCTAAAGGCATTATCCGCCAAGTACAATTTTTTACTCTTCGAAGACAG
AAAATTTGCTGACATTGGTAATACAGTCAAATTGCAGTACTCTGCGGGTGTATACAGAATAGCAGAATGG
GCAGACATTACGAATGCACACGGTGTGGTGGGCCCAGGTATTGTTAGCGGTTTGAAGCAGGCGGCAGAAG
AAGTAACAAAGGAACCTAGAGGCCTTTTGATGTTAGCAGAATTGTCATGCAAGGGCTCCCTATCTACTGG
AGAATATACTAAGGGTACTGTTGACATTGCGAAGAGCGACAAAGATTTTGTTATCGGCTTTATTGCTCAA
AGAGACATGGGTGGAAGAGATGAAGGTTACGATTGGTTGATTATGACACCCGGTGTGGGTTTAGATGACA
AGGGAGACGCATTGGGTCAACAGTATAGAACCGTGGATGATGTGGTCTCTACAGGATCTGACATTATTAT
TGTTGGAAGAGGACTATTTGCAAAGGGAAGGGATGCTAAGGTAGAGGGTGAACGTTACAGAAAAGCAGGC
TGGGAAGCATATTTGAGAAGATGCGGCCAGCAAAACTAAAAAACTGTATTATAAGTAAATGCATGTATAC
TAAACTCACAAATTAGAGCTTCAATTTAATTATATCAGTTATTACCCTATGCGGTGTGAAATACCGCACA
GATGCGTAAGGAGAAAATACCGCATCAGGATAGGAAAAAACCGAGCTTCCTTTCATCCGGCGCGGCTGTG
TTCTACATATCACTGAAGCTCCGGGTATTTTAAGTTATACAAGGGAAAGATGCCGGCTAGACTAGCAAGT
TTTAGGCTGCTTAACATTATGGATAGGCGGATAAAGGGCCCAAACAGGATTGTAAAGCTTAGACGCTTCT
GGTTGGACAATGGTACGTTTGTGTATTAAGTAAGGCTTGGCTGGGGATAGCAACATTGGGCAGAGTATAG
AAGACCACAAAAAAAAGGTATATAAGGGCAGAGAAGTCTTTGTAATGTGTGTAACTTCTCTTCCATGTGT
AATCAGTATTTCTACTTACTTCTTAAATATACAGAAGTAAGACAGATAACCAACAGCCTTTCCCAGATAT
ACATATATATCTTTATTTCAGCTTAAACAATAATTATATTTGTTTAACTCAAAAATAAAAAAAAAAACCA
AACTCACGCAACTAATTATTCCATAATAAAATAACAACATGGACACGTTGAAGAGATTGTGGCCTCAGTT
GCGGCCCAGCCCCAGAGCCCCATTGACCGAGGCCAACCTGCCATCGCAAGCGGGCAGAGTCGTGTTGGTC
ACGGGCGCCACCGCCGGCGTCGGATACGAGCTGTCGAGAATCTTGTACAACGCGGGCGCCAGAGTCTACA
TGGCCGCGAGATCGCCCGCCAAAGCCGACCAGGCCATGGCCAGAATCAGAAGCGCCCACCCCGCGCCCAA
GGTGCCCGGCGGCGCCCTGGTCTTCTTGCACTTGGACTACGCCGACCTGGCCACCGTCAAGCCATGCGCG
TTGGCGTTCCTGTCCAAGGAGCCAAGACTGCACGTCCTGTTCAACAATGCCGGCATGGCCTCCGCCCCAC
CCGAAGCGAGATCGAGCGCCGGCTTGGAGCTGCACATGCAGGTCAACTGCGTGGGCGGCTTTTTGCTGAC
CAAGTTGTTGACGCCTGCGTTGGAGGCTGCTGCCAAAGACGACGACGCACCCCCAGCCGCCGTGAGAGTC
GTCTTCAGCAGCAGCATGTTGGTCGACGCCAAGGCCCCCGCCGACGGCGTCCCACCCGACGAGTTGGACA
ACCCCTCGTTGGACGGCGACAGAAACTACGCCATCAGCAAGGCCGCCAACTGGTTCTTGGCCGTGCAGTT
CGCCCAGAGATTGGGTCCCCAGGGCGTCGTGGTCTTGACCCAGAACCCAGGCAACCTGAGAACCGCCATC
TTCGACGAGGTGCCCAAGGCCATTGTCTGGGCGAGCTACCCAGTGCTGTTCAAGTCGATTGACGGCGCCC
ACACGTCGCTGTGGTCGGGCTTCTCGAGCGACGTCACCCTGGCAGATAGCGGCAGATACGTCGTGCCCTG
GGGCAAGTGGCATCCAAACCACCGTCCAGAGCAGCTGTTGGCCATCAAGGACAAAAGCGAGGGCGGCAAG
GGCTACGCCCAACATCTATTTGAGTGGTGCGACGCGAAGACCAAGGCGTTCCAGTAGAGTGCTTTTAACT
AAGAATTATTAGTCTTTTCTGCTTATTTTTTCATCATAGTTTAGAACACTTTATATTAACGAATAGTTTA
TGAATCTATTTAGGTTTAAAAATTGATACAGTTTTATAAGTTACTTTTTCAAAGACTCGTGCTGTCTATT
GCATAATGCACTGGAAGGAGAAAAAAAAGGTGCACACGCGTGGCTTTTTCTTGAATTTGCAGTTTGAAAA
ATAACTACATGGATGATAAGAAAACATGGAGTACAGTCACTTTGAGAACCTTCAATCAGCTGGTAACGTC
TTCGTTAATTGGATACTCAAAAAAGATGGATAGCATGAATCACAAGATGGAAGGAAATGCGGGCCACGAC
CACAGTGATATGCATATGGGAGATGGAGATGATACCTCCATTGGGCCGATGAAGTTAGTCGACGGATAGA
AGCGGTTGTCCCCTTTCCCGGCGAGCCGGCAGTCGGGCCGAGGTTCGGATAAATTTTGTATTGTGTTTTG
ATTCTGTCATGAGTATTACTTATGTTCTCTTTAGGTAACCCCAGGTTAATCAATCACAGTTTCATACCGG
CTAGTATTCAAATTATGACTTTTCTTCTGCAGTGTCAGCCTTACGACGATTATCTATGAGCTTTGAATAT
AGTTTGCCGTGATTCGTATCTTTAATTGGATAATAAAATGCGAAGGATCGATGACCCTTATTATTATTTT
TCTACACTGGCTACCGATTTAACTCATCTTCTTGAAAGTATATAAGTAACAGTAAAATATACCGTACTTC
TGCTAATGTTATTTGTCCCTTATTTTTCTTTTCTTGTCTTATGCTATAGTACCTAAGAATAACGACTATT
GTTTTGAACTAAACAAAGTAGTAAAAGCACATAAAAGAATTAAGAAAATGCAACCTGCTTCATTGTTGCT
TGCCCTGGCTGCTGCCGCTGCTGCGTCGCCAACCTACGGCTCGTTCCCCGTCAGAGGACAGACGTGTAGA
AAGTTGCCCCAGGACAAGGACTGGCCATCGCCACAGATCTGGAACGTCCTGAACGCGACCGTGGGAGGAC
GTCTGATTGCCACAACACCCCTAGCATCTCCCTGCCACGACCCCAACTATGATGCCGCAAAGTGTGACGC
TTTGAGAGCGGGCTGGGTGTACCCACAGACGCATTTCGATTCCTCCACCTCCATTGTTGCTCCATACTTC
CAGAATCAGAGCTGCGACCCATTTACGTCTAGAGCAAGCACTTGCAAGGTTGGAACGTACCCCAGCTACG
CCATCAAGGTCACCAAGGCCTCGGATGCCATAGCAGGCATGCTTTTCGCACAATTGAACAATGTGCGTCT
GGTCATCAAGAACACCGGTCACGACTTGTTGGGCCGTTCTACTGGTACCGGAGGTCTTTCGCTGTGGACG
CACTACTTGAAGGACATCACCATCAGTGATTACAAGTCGTCTTCTTACACCGGCAAGGCTATGAAGATGG
GTGCTGGTGTCCAAGCCTACGAAGCCTACGAGGCCGCTCACAAGCAGAGCCTGAGAGTTGTGGGTGGTAC
TTGCCCAACTGTTGGTTTGGCCGGTGGCTACACCCAGGGTGGTGGCCACTCGATGCTTTCTACCGTCCAC
GGTCTTGGAGCTGACCAGGTCCTGGAATGGGAGGTTGTCACCGCCAACGGCAGCCTGTTGACCGCCACCC
CCGACAAGAACAGCGATCTGTACTGGGCCCTGTCCGGTGGCGGCGGCGGTACCTACGGCCTTGTCTTGAG
CATGACGGTCAAGGCACACGCCGACACCAAGGTCACCGGCGCCATGTTGACCATCATCCAACAGGGCGCC
GAGGACGCCTTCTGGAAGGGCATCACGTTGTTCCACGCCTCCATGACCTCGTACACGGACGCCGGCGCGG
CCTTTGGCTATTACTTGGGCCAGGGCATCATGGCCATCCAACCCGTCACCTTCCCAGGCAAGTCCAAGGC
CGAGGTCGAGGCGTTGATGTTGGACCTGACCAAGAGGTTGGATGCCGCCGGTACTGTGTACTCGTTGACC
GTCACCGAGTTCAGCAACTACTACGACTTCTTCAACAACTACTACGGCCCACTTCCCTACGGCGTCTACA
CCTCGGCCCAGGTCCAGGGTGGACGTCTGGTCCCAAGAACAGTCGTCGCCACCGCCGCCTCCAACCAGGC
CTTCACCGACGCCTTGAAGGCCATCGTCCAGGACCAGGACTTCCACGTCGTCGGCGTCGGCTTGGACGTC
AGCAAGACAGCAACCGCTTCCAACGCCGTGCACCCCAAGTGGAGATCGACCGCCATCACCATCGTCGTCG
CCGCCAACTGGGACTACACGCAGCCATTTGCGACCAACGCCGCCAACGAAACCTTGATCACCGACAAGTA
CGACCCATTGTTGACGGCCGTCACGGGCGCCGACAGCGGCGCCTACGTCAACGAGGGCGACTTCCAGCAG
CCCGCGTTCCAGGACAACTTTTTCGGTGCAAACTACGCCAAGCTGAGATCCATCAAGAAGAAGTACGACC
CCAACAGCTTGTTCTACGCGACCAAGCTGGTGGGCTCGGAAGACTGGGCTGTGCAGGCTGATGGCAGGCT
TTGCAAGGCCTGAGGAGATTGATAAGACTTTTCTAGTTGCATATCTTTTATATTTAAATCTTATCTATTA
GTTAATTTTTTGTAATTTATCCTTATATATAGTCTGGTTATTCTAAAATATCATTTCAGTATCTAAAAAT
TCCCCTCTTTTTTCAGTTATATCTTAACAGGCGACAGTCCAAATGTTGATTTATCCCAGTCCGATTCATC
AGGGTTGTGAAGCATTTTGTCAATGGTCGAAATCACATCAGTAATAGTGCCTCTTACTTGCCTCATAGAA
TTTCTTTCTCTTAACGTCACCGTTTGGTCTTTTATAGTTTCGAAATCTATGGTGATACCAAATGGTGTTC
CCAATTCATCGTTACGGGCGTATTTTTTACCAATTGAAGTATTGGAATCGTCAATTTTAAAGTATATCTC
TCTTTTACGTAAAGCCTGCGAGATCCTCTTAAGTATAGCGGGGAAGCCATCGTTATTCGATATTGTCGTA
ACAAATACTTTGATCGGCGCTATGCGGCCGCCACCGCGGTGGAGCTCCAGCTTTTGTTCCCTTTAGTGAG
GGTTAATTGCGCGCTTGGCGAGACTCAAACAAGATATATTTTGCCCGCCTTACAGACGAAACTAGTTGGA
GGTTATGGAGCATACTATCACGTGGGCGGCCACTGGTGAGTTACTACACCCCAGGGGCAACGTTGATGCT
CCTAAAAAACTCTGGCTGGACGCAAGCCGTAACACCCGTGTCACTTCATAATCGTTTGCAATTCAGGGCT
TGATCTACACATTACCCTGTTATCCCTATTAATTAATACGGTTATCCACAGAATCAGGGGATAACGCAGG
AAAGAACATGTGAGCAAAAGGCCAGCAAAAGGCCAGGAACCGTAAAAAGGCCGCGTTGCTGGCGTTTTTC
CATAGGCTCCGCCCCCCTGACGAGCATCACAAAAATCGACGCTCAAGTCAGAGGTGGCGAAACCCGACAG
GACTATAAAGATACCAGGCGTTTCCCCCTGGAAGCTCCCTCGTGCGCTCTCCTGTTCCGACCCTGCCGCT
TACCGGATACCTGTCCGCCTTTCTCCCTTCGGGAAGCGTGGCGCTTTCTCATAGCTCACGCTGTAGGTAT
CTCAGTTCGGTGTAGGTCGTTCGCTCCAAGCTGGGCTGTGTGCACGAACCCCCCGTTCAGCCCGACCGCT
GCGCCTTATCCGGTAACTATCGTCTTGAGTCCAACCCGGTAAGACACGACTTATCGCCACTGGCAGCAGC
CACTGGTAACAGGATTAGCAGAGCGAGGTATGTAGGCGGTGCTACAGAGTTCTTGAAGTGGTGGCCTAAC
TACGGCTACACTAGAAGAACAGTATTTGGTATCTGCGCTCTGCTGAAGCCAGTTACCTTCGGAAAAAGAG
TTGGTAGCTCTTGATCCGGCAAACAAACCACCGCTGGTAGCGGTGGTTTTTTTGTTTGCAAGCAGCAGAT
TACGCGCAGAAAAAAAGGATCTCAAGAAGATCCTTTGATCTTTTCTACGGGGTCTGACGCTCAGTGGAAC
GAAAACTCACGTTAAGGGATTTTGGTCATGAGATTATCAAAAAGGATCTTCACCTAGATCCTTTTAAATT
AAAAATGAAGTTTTAAATCAATCTAAAGTATATATGAGTAAACTTGGTCTGACAGTTACCAATGCTTAAT
CAGTGAGGCACCTATCTCAGCGATCTGTCTATTTCGTTCATCCATAGTTGCCTGACTCCCCGTCGTGTAG
ATAACTACGATACGGGAGGGCTTACCATCTGGCCCCAGTGCTGCAATGATACCGCGAGACCCACGCTCAC
CGGCTCCAGATTTATCAGCAATAAACCAGCCAGCCGGAAGGGCCGAGCGCAGAAGTGGTCCTGCAACTTT
ATCCGCCTCCATCCAGTCTATTAATTGTTGCCGGGAAGCTAGAGTAAGTAGTTCGCCAGTTAATAGTTTG
CGCAACGTTGTTGCCATTGCTACAGGCATCGTGGTGTCACGCTCGTCGTTTGGTATGGCTTCATTCAGCT
CCGGTTCCCAACGATCAAGGCGAGTTACATGATCCCCCATGTTGTGCAAAAAAGCGGTTAGCTCCTTCGG
TCCTCCGATCGTTGTCAGAAGTAAGTTGGCCGCAGTGTTATCACTCATGGTTATGGCAGCACTGCATAAT
TCTCTTACTGTCATGCCATCCGTAAGATGCTTTTCTGTGACTGGTGAGTACTCAACCAAGTCATTCTGAG
AATAGTGTATGCGGCGACCGAGTTGCTCTTGCCCGGCGTCAATACGGGATAATACCGCGCCACATAGCAG
AACTTTAAAAGTGCTCATCATTGGAAAACGTTCTTCGGGGCGAAAACTCTCAAGGATCTTACCGCTGTTG
AGATCCAGTTCGATGTAACCCACTCGTGCACCCAACTGATCTTCAGCATCTTTTACTTTCACCAGCGTTT
CTGGGTGAGCAAAAACAGGAAGGCAAAATGCCGCAAAAAAGGGAATAAGGGCGACACGGAAATGTTGAAT
ACTCATACTCTTCCTTTTTCAATATTATTGAAGCATTTATCAGGGTTATTGTCTCATGAGCGGATACATA
TTTGAATGTATTTAGAAAAATAAACAAATAGGGGTTCCGCGCACATTTCCCCGAAAAGTGCCACCTGAAC
GAAGCATCTGTGCTTCATTTTGTAGAACAAAAATGCAACGCGAGAGCGCTAATTTTTCAAACAAAGAATC
TGAGCTGCATTTTTACAGAACAGAAATGCAACGCGAAAGCGCTATTTTACCAACGAAGAATCTGTGCTTC
ATTTTTGTAAAACAAAAATGCAACGCGAGAGCGCTAATTTTTCAAACAAAGAATCTGAGCTGCATTTTTA
CAGAACAGAAATGCAACGCGAGAGCGCTATTTTACCAACAAAGAATCTATACTTCTTTTTTGTTCTACAA
AAATGCATCCCGAGAGCGCTATTTTTCTAACAAAGCATCTTAGATTACTTTTTTTCTCCTTTGTGCGCTC
TATAATGCAGTCTCTTGATAACTTTTTGCACTGTAGGTCCGTTAAGGTTAGAAGAAGGCTACTTTGGTGT
CTATTTTCTCTTCCATAAAAAAAGCCTGACTCCACTTCCCGCGTTTACTGATTACTAGCGAAGCTGCGGG
TGCATTTTTTCAAGATAAAGGCATCCCCGATTATATTCTATACCGATGTGGATTGCGCATACTTTGTGAA
CAGAAAGTGATAGCGTTGATGATTCTTCATTGGTCAGAAAATTATGAACGGTTTCTTCTATTTTGTCTCT
ATATACTACGTATAGGAAATGTTTACATTTTCGTATTGTTTTCGATTCACTCTATGAATAGTTCTTACTA
CAATTTTTTTGTCTAAAGAGTAATACTAGAGATAAACATAAAAAATGTAGAGGTCGAGTTTAGATGCAAG
TTCAAGGAGCGAAAGGTGGATGGGTAGGTTATATAGGGATATAGCACAGAGATATATAGCAAAGAGATAC
TTTTGAGCAATGTTTGTGGAAGCGGTATTCGCAATATTTTAGTAGCTCGTTACAGTCCGGTGCGTTTTTG
GTTTTTTGAAAGTGCGTCTTCAGAGCGCTTTTGGTTTTCAAAAGCGCTCTGAAGTTCCTATACTTTCTAG
AGAATAGGAACTTCGGAATAGGAACTTCAAAGCGTTTCCGAAAACGAGCGCTTCCGAAAATGCAACGCGA
GCTGCGCACATACAGCTCACTGTTCACGTCGCACCTATATCTGCGTGTTGCCTGTATATATATATACATG
AGAAGAACGGCATAGTGCGTGTTTATGCTTAAATGCGTACTTATATGCGTCTATTTATGTAGGATGAAAG
GTAGTCTAGTACCTCCTGTGATATTATCCCATTCCATGCGGGGTATCGTATGCTTCCTTCAGCACTACCC
TTTAGCTGTTCTATATGCTGCCACTCCTCAATTGGATTAGTCTCATCCTTCAATGCTATCATTTCCTTTG
ATATTGGATCATACTAAGAAACCATTATTATCATGACATTAACCTATAAAAATAGGCGTATCACGAGGCC
CTTTCGTCTCGCGCGTTTCGGTGATGACGGTGAGCGCGTTTCGGTGATGACGGTGAAAACCTCGGCGCGC
CATTACCCTGTTATCCCTAATATACAACGCAAAGAAGCTGGAAAATTGGCGAGGGAATCCTGTTTCTGTC
TATCCAAGAATGGGCATGAGGTGGCAACCGTCGTGCTAGCGTACAGGGTGCACTTTGTAACCATTTGGGA
CACCGGACACTCGCTGTTTTCGAAATTACCCTTTAAGCGCGGGTATTGAACCAGGCTTATGCCCAAGATC
GTAGCAAGCATTTAAATGACGGTATCGATAAGCTTGATATCGAATTCCTGCAGCCCGGGGGATCCACTAG
TTCTAGATTAATTAATATCTAAAAATTGCCTTATGATCCGTCTCTCCGGTTACAGCCTGTGTAACTGATT
AATCCTGCCTTTCTAATCACCATTCTAATGTTTTAATTAAGGGATTTTGTCTTCATTAACGGCTTTCGCT
CATAAAAATGTTATGACGTTTTGCCCGCAGGCGGGAAACCATCCACTTCACGAGACTGATCTCCTCTGCC
GGAACACCGGGCATCTCCAACTTATAAGTTGGAGAAATAAGAGAATTTCAGATTGAGAGAATGAAAAAAA
AAAAAAAAAAAAAGGCAGAGGAGAGCATAGAAATGGGGTTCACTTTTTGGTAAAGCTATAGCATGCCTAT
CACATATAAATAGAGTGCCAGTAGCGACTTTTTTCACACTCGAAATACTCTTACTACTGCTCTCTTGTTG
TTTTTATCACTTCTTGTTTCTTCTTGGTAAATAGAATATCAAGCTACAAAAAGCATACAATCAACTATCA
ACTATTAACTATATCGTAATAC
Features (pLannotate 1.2.2; 16 found; start..end, strand, type, name):
    913..1212    +  terminator     ADH2 terminator: transcription terminator for the S. cerevisiae alcohol dehydrogenase 2 (ADH2) gene
   3850..4065    +  promoter       URA3 promoter: S. cerevisiae URA3
   4066..4869    +  CDS            URA3: orotidine-5'-phosphate decarboxylase, required for uracil biosynthesis; S. cerevisiae URA3; yeast auxotrophic marker, counterselectable with 5-fluoroorotic acid (5-FOA)
   4948..4999    +  misc_feature   bom (fragment): basis of mobility region from pBR322
   6729..6896    +  CDS            CTR2 (fragment): CTR2_YEAST - Experimental evidence at protein level: Swiss-Prot protein existence level 1. Provides bioavailable copper via mobilization of vacuolar copper stores and export to the cytoplasm. From Saccharomyces cerevisiae (strain ATCC 204508 / S288c) (Baker's yeast).
   8082..8255    +  CDS            FGND_ASPFU (fragment): Experimental evidence at transcript level: Swiss-Prot protein existence level 2. FAD-linked oxidoreductase; part of the gene cluster that mediates the biosynthesis of fumigermin that inhibits germination of spores of the inducing S.rapamycinicus, and thus helps the fungus to defend resources in the shared habitat against a bacterial competitor (PubMed:32083553). The partially reducing polyketide synthase fngA alone is sufficient for the production of fumigermin (PubMed:32083553). FgnA catalyzes the condensation of 3 malonyl-CoA units to an acetyl-CoA starter, and 3 methylations to yield fumige
   9260..9616    -  CDS            GRS2 (fragment): SYG2_YEAST - Experimental evidence at protein level: Swiss-Prot protein existence level 1. Catalyzes the ATP-dependent ligation of glycine to the 3'-end of its cognate tRNA, via the formation of an aminoacyl-adenylate intermediate (Gly-AMP) (PubMed:23816885). Also produces diadenosine tetraphosphate (Ap4A), a universal pleiotropic signaling molecule needed for cell regulation pathways, by direct condensation of 2 ATPs. Thereby, may play a special role in Ap4A homeostasis (By similarity). From Saccharomyces cerevisiae (strain ATCC 204508 / S288c) (Baker's yeast).
   9614..9637    -  misc_feature   MCS (fragment): pBluescript multiple cloning site
   9650..9668    -  promoter       T3 promoter: promoter for bacteriophage T3 RNA polymerase
  10007..10595   -  rep_origin     ori: high-copy-number ColE1/pMB1/pBR322/pUC origin of replication
  10766..11626   -  CDS            AmpR: β-lactamase; bla; confers resistance to ampicillin, carbenicillin, and related antibiotics
  11627..11731   -  promoter       AmpR promoter: bla
  11758..13100   -  rep_origin     2μ ori: yeast 2μ plasmid origin of replication
  13168..13193   +  CDS            rop (fragment): Rop protein, which maintains plasmids at low copy number; rop
  13194..13223   +  CDS            rop (fragment): Rop protein, which maintains plasmids at low copy number; rop
  13458..13517   -  misc_feature   MCS (fragment): pBluescript multiple cloning site
