[The description below was written by a language model from this plasmid's Addgene catalogue record and pLannotate feature annotations shown in this document.]
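Description:
pCHCS163.2-2.2 is a yeast expression plasmid of about 14 kb built on the pCHINT2A backbone. It is an E. coli–Saccharomyces shuttle vector carrying part of a fungal biosynthetic gene cluster for heterologous expression. In bacteria it replicates from a high-copy ColE1/pUC-type origin and is selected with ampicillin through the bla gene and its native promoter. In yeast it is maintained episomally by the 2μ origin and selected by uracil prototrophy through URA3 under its own promoter, a marker that can also be counterselected with 5-FOA.

The payload is four open reading frames from Coniothyrium sporulosum, recorded as the tailoring genes for a polyketide synthase cluster designated PKS2. The depositor's alternate plasmid name instead refers to PKS8. The ORFs are listed at 909, 1584, 999 and 1716 bp, and each is paired with its own yeast promoter: S. cerevisiae ADH2, S. bayanus ADH2, PCK1 and MLS1. These genes are generally known to be glucose-repressed and to switch on as cells move to non-fermentable carbon sources, so the four enzymes should be co-expressed late in culture without an added inducer.

Automated annotation does not label the promoters or ORFs. It detects an ADH2 terminator and a short match to a fungal FAD-linked oxidoreductase, which would fit a tailoring enzyme. Small CTR2 and GRS2 fragments may reflect flanking yeast regulatory sequence, though the record does not say. The depositor and sequencing-derived records differ slightly in length (14,001 versus 14,022 nt) but show the same feature order. The core synthase is not listed on this plasmid.
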