Addgene plasmid #115527: pCHCS163.2-2.2
Purpose: Expression of a fungal biosynthetic gene cluster
Depositing lab: Ronald Davis. Depositing organization: Stanford University. Publication: HEx: A heterologous expression platform for the discovery of fungal natural products. Harvey CJB, Tang M, Schlecht U, Horecka J, Fischer CR, Lin HC, Li J, Naughton B, Cherry J, Miranda M, Li YF, Chu AM, Hennessy JR, Vandova GA, Inglis D, Aiyar RS, Steinmetz LM, Davis RW, Medema MH, Sattely E, Khosla C, St Onge RP, Tang Y, Hillenmeyer ME. Sci Adv. 2018 Apr 11;4(4):eaar5459. doi: 10.1126/sciadv.aar5459. eCollection 2018 Apr. PubMed 29651464.
Backbone
  Vector backbone: pCHINT2A
  Vector type: Yeast Expression
  Selectable markers: URA3
Growth in bacteria
  Bacterial resistance: Ampicillin, 100 μg/mL
  Growth temperature: 37°C
  Growth strain: DH5alpha
  Copy number: High Copy
Gene/Insert
  Gene/Insert name: S_cerevisiae_ADH2-ORF1, S_bayanus_ADH2-ORF2, PCK1-ORF3, MLS1-ORF4 (alt name: Tailoring genes for cluster PKS2)
  Species: Coniothyrium sporulosum
  Cloning method: Unknown
Terms and licenses: Academic/Nonprofit Terms; Industry Terms: Not Available to Industry
Depositor comments: alternate name pCHKU_PKS8.2-2.2, insert sizes: 909, 1584, 999, 1716
How to cite: pCHCS163.2-2.2 was a gift from Ronald Davis (Addgene plasmid # 115527 ; http://n2t.net/addgene:115527 ; RRID:Addgene_115527)
